Addgene plasmid #154768: pAS_4xG1 PylT FLAG-G1 PylRS
Purpose: plasmid with 4xG1 PylT cassette and G1 PylRS for amber suppression in transient or stable, piggybac-mediated, integration
Depositing lab: Simon Elsaesser. Depositing organization: Karolinska Institutet. Publication: Site-Specific Incorporation of Two ncAAs for Two-Color Bioorthogonal Labeling and Crosslinking of Proteins on Live Mammalian Cells. Meineke B, Heimgartner J, Eirich J, Landreh M, Elsasser SJ. Cell Rep. 2020 Jun 23;31(12):107811. doi: 10.1016/j.celrep.2020.107811. PubMed 32579937.
Backbone
  Vector backbone: pAS
  Vector type: Mammalian Expression
  Selectable markers: Neomycin (select with G418)
Growth in bacteria
  Bacterial resistance: Ampicillin, 100 μg/mL
  Growth temperature: 37°C
  Growth strain: NEB Stable
  Copy number: High Copy
Gene/Insert
  Gene/Insert name: G1 PylRS (alt name: 1452364)
  Species: methanogenic archaeon mixed culture ISO4-G1
  Insert size (bp): 846
  Entrez Gene: MJ_RS07805 (a.k.a. MJ_RS07805, MJ1460, MJ_1460)
  Promoter: EF1
  Tag / fusion protein: FLAG (N terminal on insert)
  Cloning method: Ligation Independent Cloning
Terms and licenses: Academic/Nonprofit Terms; Industry Terms: Not Available to Industry
How to cite: pAS_4xG1 PylT FLAG-G1 PylRS was a gift from Simon Elsaesser (Addgene plasmid # 154768 ; http://n2t.net/addgene:154768 ; RRID:Addgene_154768)
