[The description below was written by a language model from this plasmid's Addgene catalogue record and pLannotate feature annotations shown in this document.]
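Description:
pAS_4xG1 PylT FLAG-G1 PylRS is a mammalian expression plasmid on the pAS backbone that supplies both halves of an orthogonal pyrrolysyl tRNA/synthetase pair for amber (UAG) stop codon suppression. It can be used by transient transfection or for stable genomic integration by piggyBac transposition. In E. coli it is maintained as a high-copy plasmid through a ColE1/pUC-type origin with ampicillin resistance (AmpR), and it also carries an f1 origin and remnants of a lacZα/lac promoter cloning region.

The protein-coding payload is the 846 bp pyrrolysyl-tRNA synthetase from the methanogenic archaeon mixed culture ISO4-G1 (G1 PylRS), carrying an N-terminal FLAG tag for detection. It is driven by an EF1 promoter, annotated as the EF-1α core promoter followed by a truncated HTLV-1 5' LTR segment, a common composite arrangement that boosts expression. Downstream, an EMCV IRES links the synthetase to a NeoR/KanR gene on the same transcript, so G418 selection enriches for cells that express the synthetase. A WPRE fragment and an SV40 polyadenylation signal close the unit.

The name and stated purpose indicate four copies of the cognate G1 PylT tRNA gene, but the automated feature table does not annotate this cassette, its promoters or the piggyBac terminal repeats. They presumably lie in the unannotated stretches of the 9,067 nt sequence. The two short "lambda portal protein" hits look like incidental matches rather than functional elements, and the linked Entrez gene entry does not obviously correspond to the stated source organism. The associated work used such constructs for site-specific incorporation of non-canonical amino acids for bioorthogonal labeling and crosslinking of proteins on live mammalian cells.
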