Features (pLannotate 1.2.2; 19 found; start..end, strand, type, name):
      5..160     -  CDS            lacZα (fragment): LacZα fragment of β-galactosidase; lacZ fragment
    162..281     +  CDS            B (fragment): PORTL_LAMBD - Experimental evidence at protein level: Swiss-Prot protein existence level 1. Forms the portal vertex of the capsid (PubMed:6228056, PubMed:6232391). This portal plays critical roles in head assembly, genome packaging, neck/tail attachment, and genome ejection (Probable). The portal protein multimerizes as a single ring-shaped homododecamer arranged around a central channel (PubMed:6232391). Binds to the terminase subunits to form the packaging machine (PubMed:7799432). From Escherichia phage lambda (Bacteriophage lambda).
   2154..2365    +  promoter       EF-1α core promoter: core promoter for human elongation factor EF-1α
   2378..2646    +  LTR            5' LTR (truncated): truncated 5' long terminal repeat (LTR) from human T-cell leukemia virus (HTLV) type 1
   2690..2710    +  CDS            FLAG (fragment): FLAG® epitope tag, followed by an enterokinase cleavage site
   3554..4126    +  misc_feature   IRES: internal ribosome entry site (IRES) of the encephalomyocarditis virus (EMCV)
   4135..4929    +  CDS            NeoR/KanR: aminoglycoside phosphotransferase from Tn5; aph(3')-II (or nptII); confers resistance to neomycin, kanamycin, and G418 (Geneticin®)
   4936..5042    +  misc_feature   WPRE (fragment): woodchuck hepatitis virus posttranscriptional regulatory element
   5051..5172    +  polyA_signal   SV40 poly(A) signal: SV40 polyadenylation signal
   5190..5282    +  ncRNA          G-CSF SLDE: Accession: RF00183 - G-CSF factor stem-loop destabilising element (SLDE)
   5979..6446    +  CDS            B (fragment): PORTL_LAMBD - Experimental evidence at protein level: Swiss-Prot protein existence level 1. Forms the portal vertex of the capsid (PubMed:6228056, PubMed:6232391). This portal plays critical roles in head assembly, genome packaging, neck/tail attachment, and genome ejection (Probable). The portal protein multimerizes as a single ring-shaped homododecamer arranged around a central channel (PubMed:6232391). Binds to the terminase subunits to form the packaging machine (PubMed:7799432). From Escherichia phage lambda (Bacteriophage lambda).
   6484..6500    -  protein_bind   lac operator: The lac repressor binds to the lac operator to inhibit transcription in E. coli. This inhibition can be relieved by adding lactose or isopropyl-β-D-thiogalactopyranoside (IPTG). lac repressor encoded by lacI
   6508..6538    -  promoter       lac promoter: promoter for the E. coli lac operon
   6553..6574    -  protein_bind   CAP binding site: CAP binding activates transcription in the presence of cAMP. E. coli catabolite activator protein
   6587..6679    -  CDS            lacI (fragment): lac repressor; lacI; The lac repressor binds to the lac operator to inhibit transcription in E. coli. This inhibition can be relieved by adding lactose or isopropyl-β-D-thiogalactopyranoside (IPTG).
   6862..7450    -  rep_origin     ori: high-copy-number ColE1/pMB1/pBR322/pUC origin of replication
   7621..8481    -  CDS            AmpR: β-lactamase; bla; confers resistance to ampicillin, carbenicillin, and related antibiotics
   8482..8586    -  promoter       AmpR promoter: bla
   8639..9067    -  rep_origin     f1 ori (sequence partly withheld): f1 bacteriophage origin of replication; arrow indicates direction of (+) strand synthesis
>Addgene plasmid #154768 | pAS_4xG1 PylT FLAG-G1 PylRS | addgene full sequence | sequence record 309642 | Addgene NGS Result
CCCATTCGCCATTCAGGCTGCGCAACTGTTGGGAAGGGCGATCGGTGCGGGCCTCTTCGCTATTACGCCA
GCTGGCGAAAGGGGGATGTGCTGCAAGGCGATTAAGTTGGGTAACGCCAGGGTTTTCCCAGTCACGACGT
TGTAAAACGACGGCCAGTGAGCGCGCCTCGTTCATTCACGTTTTTGAACCCGTGGAGGACGGGCAGACTC
GCGGTGCAAATGTGTTTTACAGCGTGATGGAGCAGATGAAGATGCTCGACACGCTGCAGAACACGCAGCT
AGATTAACCCTAGAAAGATAATCATATTGTGACGTACGTTAAAGATAATCATGTGTAAAATTGACGCATG
TGTTTTATCGGTCTGTATATCGAGGTTTATTTATTAATTTGAATAGATATTAAGTTTTATTATATTTACA
CTTACATACTAATAATAAATTCAACAAACAATTTATTTATGTTTATTTATTTATTAAAAAAAACAAAAAC
TCAAAATTTCTTCTATAAAGTAACAAAACTTTTATGAGGGACAGCCCCCCCCCAAAGCCCCCAGGGATGT
AATTACGTCCCTCCCCCGCTAGGGGGCAGCAGCGAGCCGCCCGGGGCTCCGCTCCGGTCCGGCGCTCCCC
CCGCATCCCCGAGCCGGCAGCGTGCGGGGACAGCCCGGGCACGGGGAAGGTGGCACGGGATCGCTTTCCT
CTGAACGCTTCTCGCTGCTCTTTGAGCCTGCAGACACCTGGGGGGATACGGGGAAAAGGCCTCCACGGCC
AACTAGTAAAAACCGCACTTGTCCGAAAGGCCGGGGGGTCGAACCCCGCTTACAGGTTTTAGAGACCCGT
TTGCTCGCCGGAGCGCCCTCCGAGGTACCCAGGCGGCGCACAAGCTATATAAACCTGAAGGAAATCTCAA
CTTTACACTTAGGTCAAGTTACTTATCGTACTAGAGCTTCAGCAGGAAATTTAACTAAAATCTAATTTAA
CCAGCATAGCAAATATCATTTATTCCCAAAATGCTAAAGTTTGAGATAAACGGACTTGATTTCCGGCTGT
TTTGACACTATCCAGAATGCCTTGCAGATGGGTGGGGCATGCTAAATACTGCAGGCAAAAAAACCGCACT
TGTCCGAAAGGCCGGGGGGTCGAACCCCGCTTACAGGTTTTAGAGACCCGTTTGCTCGCCGGAGCGCCCT
CCGAGGTACCCAGGCGGCGCACAAGCTATATAAACCTGAAGGAAATCTCAACTTTACACTTAGGTCAAGT
TACTTATCGTACTAGAGCTTCAGCAGGAAATTTAACTAAAATCTAATTTAACCAGCATAGCAAATATCAT
TTATTCCCAAAATGCTAAAGTTTGAGATAAACGGACTTGATTTCCGGCTGTTTTGACACTATCCAGAATG
CCTTGCAGATGGGTGGGGCATGCTAAATACTGCAGCAAGAAAAACCGCACTTGTCCGAAAGGCCGGGGGG
TCGAACCCCGCTTACAGGTTTTAGAGACCCGTTTGCTCGCCGGAGCGCCCTCCGAGGTACCCAGGCGGCG
CACAAGCTATATAAACCTGAAGGAAATCTCAACTTTACACTTAGGTCAAGTTACTTATCGTACTAGAGCT
TCAGCAGGAAATTTAACTAAAATCTAATTTAACCAGCATAGCAAATATCATTTATTCCCAAAATGCTAAA
GTTTGTGATAAACGGACTTGATTTCCGGCTGTTTTGACACTATCCAGAATGCCTTGCAGATGGGTGGGGC
ATGCTAAATACTGCAGCGATAAAAACCGCACTTGTCCGAAAGGCCGGGGGGTCGAACCCCGCTTACAGGT
TTTAGAGACCCGTTTGCTCGCCGGAGCGCCCTCCGAGGTACCCAGGCGGCGCACAAGCTATATAAACCTG
AAGGAAATCTCAACTTTACACTTAGGTCAAGTTACTTATCGTACTAGAGCTTCAGCAGGAAATTTAACTA
AAATCTAATTTAACCAGCATAGCAAATATCATTTATTCCCAAAATGCTAAAGTTTGAGATAAACGGACTT
GATTTCCGGCTGTTTTGACACTATCCAGAATGCCTTGCAGATGGGTGGGGCATGCTAAATACTGCAGCTC
CAAGGCCACTAGTGCTCTAGAAAGGATCTGCGATCGCTCCGGTGCCCGTCAGTGGGCAGAGCGCACATCG
CCCACAGTCCCCGAGAAGTTGGGGGGAGGGGTCGGCAATTGAACGGGTGCCTAGAGAAGGTGGCGCGGGG
TAAACTGGGAAAGTGATGTCGTGTACTGGCTCCGCCTTTTTCCCGAGGGTGGGGGAGAACCGTATATAAG
TGCAGTAGTCGCCGTGAACGTTCTTTTTCGCAACGGGTTTGCCGCCAGAACACAGCTGAAGCTTCGAGGG
GCTCGCATCTCTCCTTCACGCGCCCGCCGCCCTACCTGAGGCCGCCATCCACGCCGGTTGAGTCGCGTTC
TGCCGCCTCCCGCCTGTGGTGCCTCCTGAACTGCGTCCGCCGTCTAGGTAAGTTTAAAGCTCAGGTCGAG
ACCGGGCCTTTGTCCGGCGCTCCCTTGGAGCCTACCTAGACTCAGCCGGCTCTCCACGCTTTGCCTGACC
CTGCTTGCTCAACTCTACGTCTTTGTTTCGTTTTCTGTTCTGCGCCGTTACAGATCCAAGCTGTGACCGG
CGCCTACTCTAGAGCTAGCCACCATGGACTACAAGGACGACGACGACAAGGTGGTCAAGTTCACCGACAG
CCAGATCCAGCACCTGATGGAATACGGCGACAACGATTGGAGCGAGGCCGAGTTCGAAGATGCCGCCGCT
AGAGACAAAGAGTTCAGCAGCCAGTTCAGCAAGCTGAAGTCCGCCAACGACAAGGGCCTGAAGGACGTGA
TCGCCAATCCTCGGAACGACCTGACCGACCTGGAAAACAAGATCAGAGAGAAGCTGGCCGCCAGAGGCTT
CATCGAGGTGCACACCCCTATCTTCGTGTCCAAGTCTGCCCTGGCCAAGATGACCATCACCGAGGATCAC
CCTCTGTTCAAACAGGTGTTCTGGATCGACGACAAGCGGGCCCTGAGGCCTATGCACGCCATGAACCTGT
ACAAAGTGATGAGAGAGCTGCGGGACCACACAAAGGGCCCCGTGAAGATCTTTGAGATCGGCAGCTGCTT
CCGGAAAGAGAGCAAGAGCAGCACCCACCTGGAAGAGTTCACCATGCTGAACCTGGTGGAAATGGGCCCC
GACGGCGATCCTATGGAACACCTGAAGATGTATATCGGCGACATCATGGACGCCGTGGGCGTCGAGTACA
CCACCAGCAGAGAAGAGTCCGACGTGTACGTGGAAACCCTGGACGTGGAAATCAACGGCACCGAAGTGGC
TAGCGGAGCCGTGGGACCTCACAAACTGGATCCTGCTCACGACGTGCACGAACCTTGGGCCGGAATCGGC
TTTGGCCTGGAAAGACTGCTGATGCTGAAGAACGGCAAGAGCAACGCCAGAAAGACCGGCAAGTCCATCA
CCTACCTGAACGGCTACAAGCTGGACTGATGAATCGATGGATCCGCGGCCGCGCCCCTCTCCCTCCCCCC
CCCCTAACGTTACTGGCCGAAGCCGCTTGGAATAAGGCCGGTGTGCGTTTGTCTATATGTTATTTTCCAC
CATATTGCCGTCTTTTGGCAATGTGAGGGCCCGGAAACCTGGCCCTGTCTTCTTGACGAGCATTCCTAGG
GGTCTTTCCCCTCTCGCCAAAGGAATGCAAGGTCTGTTGAATGTCGTGAAGGAAGCAGTTCCTCTGGAAG
CTTCTTGAAGACAAACAACGTCTGTAGCGACCCTTTGCAGGCAGCGGAACCCCCCACCTGGCGACAGGTG
CCTCTGCGGCCAAAAGCCACGTGTATAAGATACACCTGCAAAGGCGGCACAACCCCAGTGCCACGTTGTG
AGTTGGATAGTTGTGGAAAGAGTCAAATGGCTCTCCTCAAGCGTATTCAACAAGGGGCTGAAGGATGCCC
AGAAGGTACCCCATTGTATGGGATCTGATCTGGGGCCTCGGTGCACATGCTTTACATGTGTTTAGTCGAG
GTTAAAAAAACGTCTAGGCCCCCCGAACCACGGGGACGTGGTTTTCCTTTGAAAAACACGATAATACCTC
CGGAATGATTGAACAAGATGGATTGCACGCAGGTTCTCCGGCCGCTTGGGTGGAGAGGCTATTCGGCTAT
GACTGGGCACAACAGACAATCGGCTGCTCTGATGCCGCCGTGTTCCGGCTGTCAGCGCAGGGGCGCCCGG
TTCTTTTTGTCAAGACCGACCTGTCCGGTGCCCTGAATGAACTGCAGGACGAGGCAGCGCGGCTATCGTG
GCTGGCCGCGACGGGCGTTCCTTGCGCAGCTGTGCTCGACGTTGTCACTGAAGCGGGAAGGGACTGGCTG
CTATTGGGCGAAGTGCCGGGGCAGGATCTCCTGTCATCTCACCTTGCTCCTGCCGAGAAAGTATCCATCA
TGGCTGATGCAATGCGGCGGCTGCATACGCTTGATCCGGCTACCTGCCCATTCGACCACCAAGCGAAACA
TCGCATCGAGCGAGCACGTACTCGGATGGAAGCCGGTCTTGTCGATCAGGATGATCTGGACGAAGAGCAT
CAGGGGCTCGCGCCAGCCGAACTGTTCGCCAGGCTCAAGGCGCGCATGCCCGACGGCGAGGATCTCGTCG
TGACCCATGGCGATGCCTGCTTGCCGAATATCATGGTGGAAAATGGCCGCTTTTCTGGATTCATCGACTG
TGGCCGGCTGGGTGTGGCGGACCGCTATCAGGACATAGCGTTGGCTACCCGTGATATTGCTGAAGAGCTT
GGCGGCGAATGGGCTGACCGCTTCCTCGTGCTTTACGGTATCGCCGCTCCCGATTCGCAGCGCATCGCCT
TCTATCGCCTTCTTGACGAGTTCTTCTGAGTCGACAATCAACCTCTGGATTACAAAATTTGTGAAAGATT
GACTGGTATTCTTAACTATGTTGCTCCTTTTACGCTATGTGGATACGCTGCTTTAATGCCTTTGTATCAT
GCGTTAACTAAACTTGTTTATTGCAGCTTATAATGGTTACAAATAAAGCAATAGCATCACAAATTTCACA
AATAAAGCATTTTTTTCACTGCATTCTAGTTGTGGTTTGTCCAAACTCATCAATGTATCTTATCATGTCT
GGAATTGACTCAAATGATGTCAATTAGTCTATCAGAAGCTCATCTGGTCTCCCTTCCGGGGGACAAGACA
TCCCTGTTTAATATTTAAACAGCAGTGTTCCCAAACTGGGTTCTTATATCCCTTGCTCTGGTCAACCAGG
TTGCAGGGTTTCCTGTCCTCACAGGAACGAAGTCCCTAAAGAAACAGTGGCAGCCAGGTTTAGCCCCGGA
ATTGACTGGATTCCTTTTTTAGGGCCCATTGGTATGGCTTTTTCCCCGTATCCCCCCAGGTGTCTGCAGG
CTCAAAGAGCAGCGAGAAGCGTTCAGAGGAAAGCGATCCCGTGCCACCTTCCCCGTGCCCGGGCTGTCCC
CGCACGCTGCCGGCTCGGGGATGCGGGGGGAGCGCCGGACCGGAGCGGAGCCCCGGGCGGCTCGCTGCTG
CCCCCTAGCGGGGGAGGGACGTAATTACATCCCTGGGGGCTTTGGGGGGGGGCTGTCCCTGATATCTATA
ACAAGAAAATATATATATAATAAGTTATCACGTAAGTAGAACATGAAATAACAATATAATTATCGTATGA
GTTAAATCTTAAAAGTCACGTAAAAGATAATCATGCGTCATTTTGACTCACGCGGTCGTTATAGTTCAAA
ATCAGTGACACTTACCGCATTGACAAGCACGCCTCACGGGAGCTCCAAGCGGCGACTGAGATGTCCTAAA
TGCACAGCGACGGATTCGCGCTATTTAGAAAGAGAGAGCAATATTTCAAGAATGCATGCGTCAATTTTAC
GCAGACTATCTTTCTAGGGTTAATCTAGCTGCATCAGGATCATATCGTCGGGTCTTTTTTCCGGCTCAGT
CATCGCCCAAGCTGGCGCTATCTGGGCATCGGGGAGGAAGAAGCCCGTGCCTTTTCCCGCGAGGTTGAAG
CGGCATGGAAAGAGTTTGCCGAGGATGACTGCTGCTGCATTGACGTTGAGCGAAAACGCACGTTTACCAT
GATGATTCGGGAAGGTGTGGCCATGCACGCCTTTAACGGTGAACTGTTCGTTCAGGCCACCTGGGATACC
AGTTCGTCGCGGCTTTTCCGGACACAGTTCCGGATGGTCAGCCCGAAGCGCATCAGCAACCCGAACAATA
CCGGCGACAGCCGGAACTGCCGTGCCGGTGTGCAGATTAATGACAGCGGTGCGGCGCTGGGATATTACGT
CAGCGAGGACGGGTATCCTGGCTGGATGCCGCAGAAATGGACATGGATACCCCGTGAGTTACCCGGCGGG
CGCGCTTGGCGTAATCATGGTCATAGCTGTTTCCTGTGTGAAATTGTTATCCGCTCACAATTCCACACAA
CATACGAGCCGGAAGCATAAAGTGTAAAGCCTGGGGTGCCTAATGAGTGAGCTAACTCACATTAATTGCG
TTGCGCTCACTGCCCGCTTTCCAGTCGGGAAACCTGTCGTGCCAGCTGCATTAATGAATCGGCCAACGCG
CGGGGAGAGGCGGTTTGCGTATTGGGCGCTCTTCCGCTTCCTCGCTCACTGACTCGCTGCGCTCGGTCGT
TCGGCTGCGGCGAGCGGTATCAGCTCACTCAAAGGCGGTAATACGGTTATCCACAGAATCAGGGGATAAC
GCAGGAAAGAACATGTGAGCAAAAGGCCAGCAAAAGGCCAGGAACCGTAAAAAGGCCGCGTTGCTGGCGT
TTTTCCATAGGCTCCGCCCCCCTGACGAGCATCACAAAAATCGACGCTCAAGTCAGAGGTGGCGAAACCC
GACAGGACTATAAAGATACCAGGCGTTTCCCCCTGGAAGCTCCCTCGTGCGCTCTCCTGTTCCGACCCTG
CCGCTTACCGGATACCTGTCCGCCTTTCTCCCTTCGGGAAGCGTGGCGCTTTCTCATAGCTCACGCTGTA
GGTATCTCAGTTCGGTGTAGGTCGTTCGCTCCAAGCTGGGCTGTGTGCACGAACCCCCCGTTCAGCCCGA
CCGCTGCGCCTTATCCGGTAACTATCGTCTTGAGTCCAACCCGGTAAGACACGACTTATCGCCACTGGCA
GCAGCCACTGGTAACAGGATTAGCAGAGCGAGGTATGTAGGCGGTGCTACAGAGTTCTTGAAGTGGTGGC
CTAACTACGGCTACACTAGAAGAACAGTATTTGGTATCTGCGCTCTGCTGAAGCCAGTTACCTTCGGAAA
AAGAGTTGGTAGCTCTTGATCCGGCAAACAAACCACCGCTGGTAGCGGTGGTTTTTTTGTTTGCAAGCAG
CAGATTACGCGCAGAAAAAAAGGATCTCAAGAAGATCCTTTGATCTTTTCTACGGGGTCTGACGCTCAGT
GGAACGAAAACTCACGTTAAGGGATTTTGGTCATGAGATTATCAAAAAGGATCTTCACCTAGATCCTTTT
AAATTAAAAATGAAGTTTTAAATCAATCTAAAGTATATATGAGTAAACTTGGTCTGACAGTTACCAATGC
TTAATCAGTGAGGCACCTATCTCAGCGATCTGTCTATTTCGTTCATCCATAGTTGCCTGACTCCCCGTCG
TGTAGATAACTACGATACGGGAGGGCTTACCATCTGGCCCCAGTGCTGCAATGATACCGCGAGACCCACG
CTCACCGGCTCCAGATTTATCAGCAATAAACCAGCCAGCCGGAAGGGCCGAGCGCAGAAGTGGTCCTGCA
ACTTTATCCGCCTCCATCCAGTCTATTAATTGTTGCCGGGAAGCTAGAGTAAGTAGTTCGCCAGTTAATA
GTTTGCGCAACGTTGTTGCCATTGCTACAGGCATCGTGGTGTCACGCTCGTCGTTTGGTATGGCTTCATT
CAGCTCCGGTTCCCAACGATCAAGGCGAGTTACATGATCCCCCATGTTGTGCAAAAAAGCGGTTAGCTCC
TTCGGTCCTCCGATCGTTGTCAGAAGTAAGTTGGCCGCAGTGTTATCACTCATGGTTATGGCAGCACTGC
ATAATTCTCTTACTGTCATGCCATCCGTAAGATGCTTTTCTGTGACTGGTGAGTACTCAACCAAGTCATT
CTGAGAATAGTGTATGCGGCGACCGAGTTGCTCTTGCCCGGCGTCAATACGGGATAATACCGCGCCACAT
AGCAGAACTTTAAAAGTGCTCATCATTGGAAAACGTTCTTCGGGGCGAAAACTCTCAAGGATCTTACCGC
TGTTGAGATCCAGTTCGATGTAACCCACTCGTGCACCCAACTGATCTTCAGCATCTTTTACTTTCACCAG
CGTTTCTGGGTGAGCAAAAACAGGAAGGCAAAATGCCGCAAAAAAGGGAATAAGGGCGACACGGAAATGT
TGAATACTCATACTCTTCCTTTTTCAATATTATTGAAGCATTTATCAGGGTTATTGTCTCATGAGCGGAT
ACATATTTGAATGTATTTAGAAAAATAAACAAATAGGGGTTCCGCGCACATTTCCCCGAAAAGTGCCACC
TAAATTGTAAGCGTTAATATTTTGTTAAAATTCGCGTTAAATTTTTGTTAAATCAGCTCATTTTTTAACC
AATAGGCCGAAATCGGCAAAATCCCTTATAAATCAAAAGAATAGACCGAGATAGGGT
[37 nt withheld, positions 8738-8774]
AAAGAACGTGGACTCCAACGTCAAAGG
[49 nt withheld, positions 8802-8850]
T
[91 nt withheld, positions 8852-8942]
G
[124 nt withheld, positions 8944-9067]
